>Addgene plasmid #120497 | EF1a_KLF11_P2A_Hygro_Barcode | depositor full sequence | sequence record 228858 | Full Sequence
GTCGACGGATCGGGAGATCTCCCGATCCCCTATGGTGCACTCTCAGTACAATCTGCTCTGATGCCGCATA
GTTAAGCCAGTATCTGCTCCCTGCTTGTGTGTTGGAGGTCGCTGAGTAGTGCGCGAGCAAAATTTAAGCT
ACAACAAGGCAAGGCTTGACCGACAATTGCATGAAGAATCTGCTTAGGGTTAGGCGTTTTGCGCTGCTTC
GCGATGTACGGGCCAGATATACGCGTTGACATTGATTATTGACTAGTTATTAATAGTAATCAATTACGGG
GTCATTAGTTCATAGCCCATATATGGAGTTCCGCGTTACATAACTTACGGTAAATGGCCCGCCTGGCTGA
CCGCCCAACGACCCCCGCCCATTGACGTCAATAATGACGTATGTTCCCATAGTAACGCCAATAGGGACTT
TCCATTGACGTCAATGGGTGGAGTATTTACGGTAAACTGCCCACTTGGCAGTACATCAAGTGTATCATAT
GCCAAGTACGCCCCCTATTGACGTCAATGACGGTAAATGGCCCGCCTGGCATTATGCCCAGTACATGACC
TTATGGGACTTTCCTACTTGGCAGTACATCTACGTATTAGTCATCGCTATTACCATGGTGATGCGGTTTT
GGCAGTACATCAATGGGCGTGGATAGCGGTTTGACTCACGGGGATTTCCAAGTCTCCACCCCATTGACGT
CAATGGGAGTTTGTTTTGGCACCAAAATCAACGGGACTTTCCAAAATGTCGTAACAACTCCGCCCCATTG
ACGCAAATGGGCGGTAGGCGTGTACGGTGGGAGGTCTATATAAGCAGCGCGTTTTGCCTGTACTGGGTCT
CTCTGGTTAGACCAGATCTGAGCCTGGGAGCTCTCTGGCTAACTAGGGAACCCACTGCTTAAGCCTCAAT
AAAGCTTGCCTTGAGTGCTTCAAGTAGTGTGTGCCCGTCTGTTGTGTGACTCTGGTAACTAGAGATCCCT
CAGACCCTTTTAGTCAGTGTGGAAAATCTCTAGCAGTGGCGCCCGAACAGGGACTTGAAAGCGAAAGGGA
AACCAGAGGAGCTCTCTCGACGCAGGACTCGGCTTGCTGAAGCGCGCACGGCAAGAGGCGAGGGGCGGCG
ACTGGTGAGTACGCCAAAAATTTTGACTAGCGGAGGCTAGAAGGAGAGAGATGGGTGCGAGAGCGTCAGT
ATTAAGCGGGGGAGAATTAGATCGCGATGGGAAAAAATTCGGTTAAGGCCAGGGGGAAAGAAAAAATATA
AATTAAAACATATAGTATGGGCAAGCAGGGAGCTAGAACGATTCGCAGTTAATCCTGGCCTGTTAGAAAC
ATCAGAAGGCTGTAGACAAATACTGGGACAGCTACAACCATCCCTTCAGACAGGATCAGAAGAACTTAGA
TCATTATATAATACAGTAGCAACCCTCTATTGTGTGCATCAAAGGATAGAGATAAAAGACACCAAGGAAG
CTTTAGACAAGATAGAGGAAGAGCAAAACAAAAGTAAGACCACCGCACAGCAAGCGGCCGCTGATCTTCA
GACCTGGAGGAGGAGATATGAGGGACAATTGGAGAAGTGAATTATATAAATATAAAGTAGTAAAAATTGA
ACCATTAGGAGTAGCACCCACCAAGGCAAAGAGAAGAGTGGTGCAGAGAGAAAAAAGAGCAGTGGGAATA
GGAGCTTTGTTCCTTGGGTTCTTGGGAGCAGCAGGAAGCACTATGGGCGCAGCGTCAATGACGCTGACGG
TACAGGCCAGACAATTATTGTCTGGTATAGTGCAGCAGCAGAACAATTTGCTGAGGGCTATTGAGGCGCA
ACAGCATCTGTTGCAACTCACAGTCTGGGGCATCAAGCAGCTCCAGGCAAGAATCCTGGCTGTGGAAAGA
TACCTAAAGGATCAACAGCTCCTGGGGATTTGGGGTTGCTCTGGAAAACTCATTTGCACCACTGCTGTGC
CTTGGAATGCTAGTTGGAGTAATAAATCTCTGGAACAGATTTGGAATCACACGACCTGGATGGAGTGGGA
CAGAGAAATTAACAATTACACAAGCTTAATACACTCCTTAATTGAAGAATCGCAAAACCAGCAAGAAAAG
AATGAACAAGAATTATTGGAATTAGATAAATGGGCAAGTTTGTGGAATTGGTTTAACATAACAAATTGGC
TGTGGTATATAAAATTATTCATAATGATAGTAGGAGGCTTGGTAGGTTTAAGAATAGTTTTTGCTGTACT
TTCTATAGTGAATAGAGTTAGGCAGGGATATTCACCATTATCGTTTCAGACCCACCTCCCAACCCCGAGG
GGACCCGACAGGCCCGAAGGAATAGAAGAAGAAGGTGGAGAGAGAGACAGAGACAGATCCATTCGATTAG
TGAACGGATCGGCACTGCGTGCGCCAATTCTGCAGACAAATGGCAGTATTCATCCACAATTTTAAAAGAA
AAGGGGGGATTGGGGGGTACAGTGCAGGGGAAAGAATAGTAGACATAATAGCAACAGACATACAAACTAA
AGAATTACAAAAACAAATTACAAAAATTCAAAATTTTCGGGTTTATTACAGGGACAGCAGAGATCCAGTT
TGGTTAATTAATCGATAAGCTTTGCAAAGATGGATAAAGTTTTAAACAGAGAGGAATCTTTGCAGCTAAT
GGACCTTCTAGGTCTTGAAAGGAGTGCCTCGTGAGGCTCCGGTGCCCGTCAGTGGGCAGAGCGCACATCG
CCCACAGTCCCCGAGAAGTTGGGGGGAGGGGTCGGCAATTGAACCGGTGCCTAGAGAAGGTGGCGCGGGG
TAAACTGGGAAAGTGATGTCGTGTACTGGCTCCGCCTTTTTCCCGAGGGTGGGGGAGAACCGTATATAAG
TGCAGTAGTCGCCGTGAACGTTCTTTTTCGCAACGGGTTTGCCGCCAGAACACAGGTAAGTGCCGTGTGT
GGTTCCCGCGGGCCTGGCCTCTTTACGGGTTATGGCCCTTGCGTGCCTTGAATTACTTCCACCTGGCTGC
AGTACGTGATTCTTGATCCCGAGCTTCGGGTTGGAAGTGGGTGGGAGAGTTCGAGGCCTTGCGCTTAAGG
AGCCCCTTCGCCTCGTGCTTGAGTTGAGGCCTGGCCTGGGCGCTGGGGCCGCCGCGTGCGAATCTGGTGG
CACCTTCGCGCCTGTCTCGCTGCTTTCGATAAGTCTCTAGCCATTTAAAATTTTTGATGACCTGCTGCGA
CGCTTTTTTTCTGGCAAGATAGTCTTGTAAATGCGGGCCAAGATCTGCACACTGGTATTTCGGTTTTTGG
GGCCGCGGGCGGCGACGGGGCCCGTGCGTCCCAGCGCACATGTTCGGCGAGGCGGGGCCTGCGAGCGCGG
CCACCGAGAATCGGACGGGGGTAGTCTCAAGCTGGCCGGCCTGCTCTGGTGCCTGGCCTCGCGCCGCCGT
GTATCGCCCCGCCCTGGGCGGCAAGGCTGGCCCGGTCGGCACCAGTTGCGTGAGCGGAAAGATGGCCGCT
TCCCGGCCCTGCTGCAGGGAGCTCAAAATGGAGGACGCGGCGCTCGGGAGAGCGGGCGGGTGAGTCACCC
ACACAAAGGAAAAGGGCCTTTCCGTCCTCAGCCGTCGCTTCATGTGACTCCACGGAGTACCGGGCGCCGT
CCAGGCACCTCGATTAGTTCTCGAGCTTTTGGAGTACGTCGTCTTTAGGTTGGGGGGAGGGGTTTTATGC
GATGGAGTTTCCCCACACTGAGTGGGTGGAGACTGAAGTTAGGCCAGCTTGGCACTTGATGTAATTCTCC
TTGGAATTTGCCCTTTTTGAGTTTGGATCTTGGTTCATTCTCAAGCCTCAGACAGTGGTTCAAAGTTTTT
TTCTTCCATTTCAGGTGTCGTGAGGAATTAGCTTGGTACTAATACGACTCACTATAGGGAGACCCAAGCT
GGCTAGTTAAGCTTGATATCGAATTCCTGCAGCCCGGGGGATCCCGCCACCATGCATACTCCTGATTTCG
CTGGACCTGACGACGCCCGAGCCGTGGACATTATGGACATTTGTGAATCTATACTCGAAAGAAAGAGACA
TGATTCAGAGCGAAGTACATGCTCTATCCTCGAGCAAACAGACATGGAGGCGGTAGAAGCTCTGGTGTGC
ATGTCCAGTTGGGGTCAGAGATCCCAGAAGGGGGACTTGCTTAGAATCCGACCGCTTACTCCAGTTTCCG
ATAGCGGCGACGTAACAACTACTGTTCATATGGACGCAGCCACGCCTGAGCTGCCCAAAGACTTTCACAG
CCTCTCAACTCTTTGCATCACTCCACCACAGTCCCCCGATCTTGTCGAACCATCAACCCGGACCCCTGTT
AGCCCGCAAGTTACAGATTCAAAGGCGTGTACCGCGACCGATGTTCTGCAGAGTTCAGCGGTTGTAGCGC
GGGCATTGAGCGGAGGGGCTGAACGAGGTCTGTTGGGTCTTGAACCCGTACCGAGTTCTCCTTGTAGAGC
CAAGGGTACTAGTGTTATTCGGCATACCGGCGAGAGTCCGGCAGCTTGTTTCCCCACCATACAAACCCCA
GACTGTCGCCTTAGTGATTCCCGGGAAGGGGAGGAACAGCTGTTGGGCCACTTCGAGACACTTCAAGATA
CACACTTGACAGATAGCTTGCTGTCCACCAACCTGGTGTCATGTCAACCTTGTTTGCACAAGTCCGGGGG
TCTCCTTCTGACTGACAAAGGTCAACAAGCGGGATGGCCTGGCGCTGTCCAAACATGCAGTCCTAAAAAC
TACGAAAATGATTTGCCTAGGAAAACCACGCCGCTTATCAGTGTGAGTGTTCCCGCTCCACCTGTCCTGT
GCCAGATGATCCCTGTAACCGGGCAATCATCTATGTTGCCTGCGTTCTTGAAGCCCCCCCCACAACTGTC
CGTTGGTACTGTTCGCCCGATCCTTGCGCAAGCAGCGCCCGCCCCGCAACCCGTGTTCGTGGGGCCCGCT
GTCCCGCAGGGTGCAGTCATGTTGGTTCTTCCCCAGGGGGCCCTCCCGCCACCAGCTCCGTGTGCAGCGA
ATGTCATGGCTGCCGGAAACACGAAATTGTTGCCCCTTGCACCCGCTCCAGTTTTCATAACGAGCTCACA
GAATTGTGTGCCACAAGTCGACTTCTCACGAAGACGGAACTATGTGTGCTCTTTCCCAGGTTGCAGAAAA
ACATATTTCAAATCCTCTCATCTGAAAGCACATCTTCGGACCCATACAGGAGAGAAGCCTTTTAATTGTA
GCTGGGATGGCTGTGATAAAAAATTCGCAAGAAGTGATGAGCTCAGTCGACATCGCAGGACGCATACCGG
GGAAAAAAAATTCGTTTGTCCAGTTTGTGACAGAAGATTTATGAGGTCCGACCATCTCACCAAGCACGCG
CGACGCCACATGACTACAAAGAAAATTCCTGGCTGGCAAGCCGAGGTGGGAAAACTCAACCGAATCGCTT
CCGCTGAATCCCCCGGCAGCCCGCTGGTAAGTATGCCTGCCAGTGCCGGATCCGGCGCAACAAACTTCTC
TCTGCTGAAACAAGCCGGAGATGTCGAAGAGAATCCTGGACCGATGAAAAAGCCTGAACTCACCGCGACG
TCTGTCGAGAAGTTTCTGATCGAAAAGTTCGACAGCGTCTCCGACCTGATGCAGCTCTCGGAGGGCGAAG
AATCTCGTGCTTTCAGCTTCGATGTAGGAGGGCGTGGATATGTCCTGCGGGTAAATAGCTGCGCCGATGG
TTTCTACAAAGATCGTTATGTTTATCGGCACTTTGCATCGGCCGCGCTCCCGATTCCGGAAGTGCTTGAC
ATTGGGGAATTCAGCGAGAGCCTGACCTATTGCATCTCCCGCCGTGCACAGGGTGTCACGTTGCAAGACC
TGCCTGAAACCGAACTGCCCGCTGTTCTGCAGCCGGTCGCGGAGGCCATGGATGCGATCGCTGCGGCCGA
TCTTAGCCAGACGAGCGGGTTCGGCCCATTCGGACCGCAAGGAATCGGTCAATACACTACATGGCGTGAT
TTCATATGCGCGATTGCTGATCCCCATGTGTATCACTGGCAAACTGTGATGGACGACACCGTCAGTGCGT
CCGTCGCGCAGGCTCTCGATGAGCTGATGCTTTGGGCCGAGGACTGCCCCGAAGTCCGGCACCTCGTGCA
CGCGGATTTCGGCTCCAACAATGTCCTGACGGACAATGGCCGCATAACAGCGGTCATTGACTGGAGCGAG
GCGATGTTCGGGGATTCCCAATACGAGGTCGCCAACATCTTCTTCTGGAGGCCGTGGTTGGCTTGTATGG
AGCAGCAGACGCGCTACTTCGAGCGGAGGCATCCGGAGCTTGCAGGATCGCCGCGGCTCCGGGCGTATAT
GCTCCGCATTGGTCTTGACCAACTCTATCAGAGCTTGGTTGACGGCAATTTCGATGATGCAGCTTGGGCG
CAGGGTCGATGCGACGCAATCGTCCGATCCGGAGCCGGGACTGTCGGGCGTACACAAATCGCCCGCAGAA
GCGCGGCCGTCTGGACCGATGGCTGTGTAGAAGTACTCGCCGATAGTGGAAACCGACGCCCCAGCACTCG
TCCGAGGGCAAAGGAATAAGTTAGAACTATTTCCTGGCTGTTACGCGTGTGATGGGAGGGTGGGGCGCTA
CTGACGGGCTTGTTAAACAGTGAACCGCCCGCCCCACGACCCGCAGCGCCCGACCGAAAGGAGCGCACGA
CCCCATGCATCGAACAAAAGAAAAGGGGGGACTGGAAGGGCTAATTCACTCCCAACGAAGACAAGATATC
ATAACTTCGTATAGCATACATTATACGAAGTTATCGGCTAGCTGGTCCGGACTGTACTGGGTCTCTCTGG
TTAGACCAGATCTGAGCCTGGGAGCTCTCTGGCTAACTAGGGAACCCACTGCTTAAGCCTCAATAAAGCT
TGCCTTGAGTGCTTCAAGTAGTGTGTGCCCGTCTGTTGTGTGACTCTGGTAACTAGAGATCCCTCAGACC
CTTTTAGTCAGTGTGGAAAATCTCTAGCAGGGCCCGTTTAAACCCGCTGATCAGCCTCGACTGTGCCTTC
TAGTTGCCAGCCATCTGTTGTTTGCCCCTCCCCCGTGCCTTCCTTGACCCTGGAAGGTGCCACTCCCACT
GTCCTTTCCTAATAAAATGAGGAAATTGCATCGCATTGTCTGAGTAGGTGTCATTCTATTCTGGGGGGTG
GGGTGGGGCAGGACAGCAAGGGGGAGGATTGGGAAGACAATAGCAGGCATGCTGGGGATGCGGTGGGCTC
TATGGCTTCTGAGGCGGAAAGAACCAGCTGGGGCTCTAGGGGGTATCCCC
[124 nt withheld, positions 7331-7454]
C
[91 nt withheld, positions 7456-7546]
A
[49 nt withheld, positions 7548-7596]
CCTTTGACGTTGGAGTCCACGTTCTTT
[37 nt withheld, positions 7624-7660]
ACCCTATCTCGGTCTATTCTTTTGATTTATAAGGGATTTTGCCGATTTCGGCCTATTGGTTAAAAAATGA
GCTGATTTAACAAAAATTTAACGCGAATTAATTCTGTGGAATGTGTGTCAGTTAGGGTGTGGAAAGTCCC
CAGGCTCCCCAGCAGGCAGAAGTATGCAAAGCATGCATCTCAATTAGTCAGCAACCAGGTGTGGAAAGTC
CCCAGGCTCCCCAGCAGGCAGAAGTATGCAAAGCATGCATCTCAATTAGTCAGCAACCATAGTCCCGCCC
CTAACTCCGCCCATCCCGCCCCTAACTCCGCCCAGTTCCGCCCATTCTCCGCCCCATGGCTGACTAATTT
TTTTTATTTATGCAGAGGCCGAGGCCGCCTCTGCCTCTGAGCTATTCCAGAAGTAGTGAGGAGGCTTTTT
TGGAGGCCTAGGCTTTTGCAAAAAGCTCCCGGGAGCTTGTATATCCATTTTCGGATCTGATCAGCACGTG
TTGACAATTAATCATCGGCATAGTATATCGGCATAGTATAATACGACAAGGTGAGGAACTAAACCATGGC
CAAGTTGACCAGTGCCGTTCCGGTGCTCACCGCGCGCGACGTCGCCGGAGCGGTCGAGTTCTGGACCGAC
CGGCTCGGGTTCTCCCGGGACTTCGTGGAGGACGACTTCGCCGGTGTGGTCCGGGACGACGTGACCCTGT
TCATCAGCGCGGTCCAGGACCAGGTGGTGCCGGACAACACCCTGGCCTGGGTGTGGGTGCGCGGCCTGGA
CGAGCTGTACGCCGAGTGGTCGGAGGTCGTGTCCACGAACTTCCGGGACGCCTCCGGGCCGGCCATGACC
GAGATCGGCGAGCAGCCGTGGGGGCGGGAGTTCGCCCTGCGCGACCCGGCCGGCAACTGCGTGCACTTCG
TGGCCGAGGAGCAGGACTGACACGTGCTACGAGATTTCGATTCCACCGCCGCCTTCTATGAAAGGTTGGG
CTTCGGAATCGTTTTCCGGGACGCCGGCTGGATGATCCTCCAGCGCGGGGATCTCATGCTGGAGTTCTTC
GCCCACCCCAACTTGTTTATTGCAGCTTATAATGGTTACAAATAAAGCAATAGCATCACAAATTTCACAA
ATAAAGCATTTTTTTCACTGCATTCTAGTTGTGGTTTGTCCAAACTCATCAATGTATCTTATCATGTCTG
TATACCGTCGACCTCTAGCTAGAGCTTGGCGTAATCATGGTCATAGCTGTTTCCTGTGTGAAATTGTTAT
CCGCTCACAATTCCACACAACATACGAGCCGGAAGCATAAAGTGTAAAGCCTGGGGTGCCTAATGAGTGA
GCTAACTCACATTAATTGCGTTGCGCTCACTGCCCGCTTTCCAGTCGGGAAACCTGTCGTGCCAGCTGCA
TTAATGAATCGGCCAACGCGCGGGGAGAGGCGGTTTGCGTATTGGGCGCTCTTCCGCTTCCTCGCTCACT
GACTCGCTGCGCTCGGTCGTTCGGCTGCGGCGAGCGGTATCAGCTCACTCAAAGGCGGTAATACGGTTAT
CCACAGAATCAGGGGATAACGCAGGAAAGAACATGTGAGCAAAAGGCCAGCAAAAGGCCAGGAACCGTAA
AAAGGCCGCGTTGCTGGCGTTTTTCCATAGGCTCCGCCCCCCTGACGAGCATCACAAAAATCGACGCTCA
AGTCAGAGGTGGCGAAACCCGACAGGACTATAAAGATACCAGGCGTTTCCCCCTGGAAGCTCCCTCGTGC
GCTCTCCTGTTCCGACCCTGCCGCTTACCGGATACCTGTCCGCCTTTCTCCCTTCGGGAAGCGTGGCGCT
TTCTCATAGCTCACGCTGTAGGTATCTCAGTTCGGTGTAGGTCGTTCGCTCCAAGCTGGGCTGTGTGCAC
GAACCCCCCGTTCAGCCCGACCGCTGCGCCTTATCCGGTAACTATCGTCTTGAGTCCAACCCGGTAAGAC
ACGACTTATCGCCACTGGCAGCAGCCACTGGTAACAGGATTAGCAGAGCGAGGTATGTAGGCGGTGCTAC
AGAGTTCTTGAAGTGGTGGCCTAACTACGGCTACACTAGAAGAACAGTATTTGGTATCTGCGCTCTGCTG
AAGCCAGTTACCTTCGGAAAAAGAGTTGGTAGCTCTTGATCCGGCAAACAAACCACCGCTGGTAGCGGTG
GTTTTTTTGTTTGCAAGCAGCAGATTACGCGCAGAAAAAAAGGATCTCAAGAAGATCCTTTGATCTTTTC
TACGGGGTCTGACGCTCAGTGGAACGAAAACTCACGTTAAGGGATTTTGGTCATGAGATTATCAAAAAGG
ATCTTCACCTAGATCCTTTTAAATTAAAAATGAAGTTTTAAATCAATCTAAAGTATATATGAGTAAACTT
GGTCTGACAGTTACCAATGCTTAATCAGTGAGGCACCTATCTCAGCGATCTGTCTATTTCGTTCATCCAT
AGTTGCCTGACTCCCCGTCGTGTAGATAACTACGATACGGGAGGGCTTACCATCTGGCCCCAGTGCTGCA
ATGATACCGCGAGACCCACGCTCACCGGCTCCAGATTTATCAGCAATAAACCAGCCAGCCGGAAGGGCCG
AGCGCAGAAGTGGTCCTGCAACTTTATCCGCCTCCATCCAGTCTATTAATTGTTGCCGGGAAGCTAGAGT
AAGTAGTTCGCCAGTTAATAGTTTGCGCAACGTTGTTGCCATTGCTACAGGCATCGTGGTGTCACGCTCG
TCGTTTGGTATGGCTTCATTCAGCTCCGGTTCCCAACGATCAAGGCGAGTTACATGATCCCCCATGTTGT
GCAAAAAAGCGGTTAGCTCCTTCGGTCCTCCGATCGTTGTCAGAAGTAAGTTGGCCGCAGTGTTATCACT
CATGGTTATGGCAGCACTGCATAATTCTCTTACTGTCATGCCATCCGTAAGATGCTTTTCTGTGACTGGT
GAGTACTCAACCAAGTCATTCTGAGAATAGTGTATGCGGCGACCGAGTTGCTCTTGCCCGGCGTCAATAC
GGGATAATACCGCGCCACATAGCAGAACTTTAAAAGTGCTCATCATTGGAAAACGTTCTTCGGGGCGAAA
ACTCTCAAGGATCTTACCGCTGTTGAGATCCAGTTCGATGTAACCCACTCGTGCACCCAACTGATCTTCA
GCATCTTTTACTTTCACCAGCGTTTCTGGGTGAGCAAAAACAGGAAGGCAAAATGCCGCAAAAAAGGGAA
TAAGGGCGACACGGAAATGTTGAATACTCATACTCTTCCTTTTTCAATATTATTGAAGCATTTATCAGGG
TTATTGTCTCATGAGCGGATACATATTTGAATGTATTTAGAAAAATAAACAAATAGGGGTTCCGCGCACA
TTTCCCCGAAAAGTGCCACCTGAC
Features (pLannotate 1.2.2; 33 found; start..end, strand, type, name):
     31..83      -  misc_feature   bom (fragment): basis of mobility region from pBR322
    238..617     +  enhancer       CMV enhancer: human cytomegalovirus immediate early enhancer
    618..817     +  promoter       CMV promoter: human cytomegalovirus (CMV) immediate early promoter
    835..1015    +  LTR            5' LTR (truncated): truncated 5' long terminal repeat (LTR) from HIV-1
   1062..1187    +  misc_feature   HIV-1 Ψ: packaging signal of human immunodeficiency virus type 1
   1171..1534    +  CDS            HIV-1 gag (fragment): gag protein from human immunodeficiency virus 1; gag
   1680..1913    +  misc_feature   RRE: The Rev response element (RRE) of HIV-1 allows for Rev-dependent mRNA export from the nucleus to the cytoplasm.
   2290..2390    +  CDS            Rev (fragment): human immunodeficiency virus 1 (HIV-1) Rev protein; rev; enhances nuclear export of unspliced and incompletely spliced viral mRNAs
   2440..2557    +  misc_feature   cPPT/CTS: central polypurine tract and central termination sequence of HIV-1
   2620..2689    +  CDS            small t antigen (fragment): SV40 (simian virus 40) small t antigen
   2695..3873    +  promoter       EF-1α promoter: strong constitutive promoter for human elongation factor EF-1α
   3890..3908    +  promoter       T7 promoter: promoter for bacteriophage T7 RNA polymerase
   3928..3964    -  misc_feature   MCS (fragment): pBluescript multiple cloning site
   3972..5507    +  CDS            KLF11: KLF11_HUMAN - Also known as FKLF, TIEG2. Experimental evidence at protein level: Swiss-Prot protein existence level 1. Transcription factor (PubMed:9748269, PubMed:10207080). Activates the epsilon- and gamma-globin gene promoters and, to a much lower degree, the beta-globin gene and represses promoters containing SP1-like binding inhibiting cell growth (PubMed:9748269, PubMed:10207080, PubMed:16131492). Represses transcription of SMAD7 which enhances TGF-beta signaling (By similarity). Induces apoptosis (By similarity). From Homo sapiens (Human).
   5574..6596    +  CDS            hph: KHYB_ECOLX - Experimental evidence at protein level: Swiss-Prot protein existence level 1. The aminoglycoside phosphotransferases achieve inactivation of their antibiotic substrates by phosphorylation. Only phosphorylates hygromycin and closely related compounds such as demethyl analogs and destomycin. From Escherichia coli.
   6680..6793    +  CDS            nef (fragment): NEF_HV1LA - Experimental evidence at protein level: Swiss-Prot protein existence level 1. Extracellular Nef protein targets CD4(+) T-lymphocytes for apoptosis by interacting with CXCR4 surface receptors. From Human immunodeficiency virus type 1 group M subtype B (isolate Lai) (HIV-1).
   6791..6824    +  protein_bind   loxP: Cre-mediated recombination occurs in the 8-bp core sequence (GCATACAT). Cre recombinase
   6849..7029    +  LTR            5' LTR (truncated): truncated 5' long terminal repeat (LTR) from HIV-1
   7061..7285    +  polyA_signal   bGH poly(A) signal: bovine growth hormone polyadenylation signal
   7289..7310    +  promoter       SV40 promoter (fragment): SV40 enhancer and early promoter
   7331..7759    +  rep_origin     f1 ori (sequence partly withheld): f1 bacteriophage origin of replication; arrow indicates direction of (+) strand synthesis
   7773..8102    +  promoter       SV40 promoter: SV40 enhancer and early promoter
   8150..8197    +  promoter       EM7 promoter: synthetic bacterial promoter&nbsp
   8216..8590    +  CDS            BleoR: antibiotic-binding protein; Sh ble from Streptoalloteichus hindustanus; confers resistance to bleomycin, phleomycin, and Zeocin™
   8600..8725    +  CDS            ble (fragment): BLE_KLEPN - Experimental evidence at protein level: Swiss-Prot protein existence level 1. Binding protein with a strong affinity to the bleomycin family of antibiotics. Binds to CL990; an antimitotic-antibiotic compound. From Klebsiella pneumoniae.
   8720..8841    +  polyA_signal   SV40 poly(A) signal: SV40 polyadenylation signal
   8912..8934    -  protein_bind   lac operator (fragment): The lac repressor binds to the lac operator to inhibit transcription in E. coli. This inhibition can be relieved by adding lactose or isopropyl-β-D-thiogalactopyranoside (IPTG). lac repressor encoded by lacI
   8938..8968    -  promoter       lac promoter: promoter for the E. coli lac operon
   8983..9004    -  protein_bind   CAP binding site: CAP binding activates transcription in the presence of cAMP. E. coli catabolite activator protein
   9017..9109    -  CDS            lacI (fragment): lac repressor; lacI; The lac repressor binds to the lac operator to inhibit transcription in E. coli. This inhibition can be relieved by adding lactose or isopropyl-β-D-thiogalactopyranoside (IPTG).
   9292..9880    -  rep_origin     ori: high-copy-number ColE1/pMB1/pBR322/pUC origin of replication
  10051..10911   -  CDS            AmpR: β-lactamase; bla; confers resistance to ampicillin, carbenicillin, and related antibiotics
  10912..11016   -  promoter       AmpR promoter: bla
