>Addgene plasmid #120497 | EF1a_KLF11_P2A_Hygro_Barcode | addgene full sequence | sequence record 234921 | Addgene NGS Result
GTCGACGGATCGGGAGATCTCCCGATCCCCTATGGTGCACTCTCAGTACAATCTGCTCTGATGCCGCATA
GTTAAGCCAGTATCTGCTCCCTGCTTGTGTGTTGGAGGTCGCTGAGTAGTGCGCGAGCAAAATTTAAGCT
ACAACAAGGCAAGGCTTGACCGACAATTGCATGAAGAATCTGCTTAGGGTTAGGCGTTTTGCGCTGCTTC
GCGATGTACGGGCCAGATATACGCGTTGACATTGATTATTGACTAGTTATTAATAGTAATCAATTACGGG
GTCATTAGTTCATAGCCCATATATGGAGTTCCGCGTTACATAACTTACGGTAAATGGCCCGCCTGGCTGA
CCGCCCAACGACCCCCGCCCATTGACGTCAATAATGACGTATGTTCCCATAGTAACGCCAATAGGGACTT
TCCATTGACGTCAATGGGTGGAGTATTTACGGTAAACTGCCCACTTGGCAGTACATCAAGTGTATCATAT
GCCAAGTACGCCCCCTATTGACGTCAATGACGGTAAATGGCCCGCCTGGCATTATGCCCAGTACATGACC
TTATGGGACTTTCCTACTTGGCAGTACATCTACGTATTAGTCATCGCTATTACCATGGTGATGCGGTTTT
GGCAGTACATCAATGGGCGTGGATAGCGGTTTGACTCACGGGGATTTCCAAGTCTCCACCCCATTGACGT
CAATGGGAGTTTGTTTTGGCACCAAAATCAACGGGACTTTCCAAAATGTCGTAACAACTCCGCCCCATTG
ACGCAAATGGGCGGTAGGCGTGTACGGTGGGAGGTCTATATAAGCAGCGCGTTTTGCCTGTACTGGGTCT
CTCTGGTTAGACCAGATCTGAGCCTGGGAGCTCTCTGGCTAACTAGGGAACCCACTGCTTAAGCCTCAAT
AAAGCTTGCCTTGAGTGCTTCAAGTAGTGTGTGCCCGTCTGTTGTGTGACTCTGGTAACTAGAGATCCCT
CAGACCCTTTTAGTCAGTGTGGAAAATCTCTAGCAGTGGCGCCCGAACAGGGACTTGAAAGCGAAAGGGA
AACCAGAGGAGCTCTCTCGACGCAGGACTCGGCTTGCTGAAGCGCGCACGGCAAGAGGCGAGGGGCGGCG
ACTGGTGAGTACGCCAAAAATTTTGACTAGCGGAGGCTAGAAGGAGAGAGATGGGTGCGAGAGCGTCAGT
ATTAAGCGGGGGAGAATTAGATCGCGATGGGAAAAAATTCGGTTAAGGCCAGGGGGAAAGAAAAAATATA
AATTAAAACATATAGTATGGGCAAGCAGGGAGCTAGAACGATTCGCAGTTAATCCTGGCCTGTTAGAAAC
ATCAGAAGGCTGTAGACAAATACTGGGACAGCTACAACCATCCCTTCAGACAGGATCAGAAGAACTTAGA
TCATTATATAATACAGTAGCAACCCTCTATTGTGTGCATCAAAGGATAGAGATAAAAGACACCAAGGAAG
CTTTAGACAAGATAGAGGAAGAGCAAAACAAAAGTAAGACCACCGCACAGCAAGCGGCCGCTGATCTTCA
GACCTGGAGGAGGAGATATGAGGGACAATTGGAGAAGTGAATTATATAAATATAAAGTAGTAAAAATTGA
ACCATTAGGAGTAGCACCCACCAAGGCAAAGAGAAGAGTGGTGCAGAGAGAAAAAAGAGCAGTGGGAATA
GGAGCTTTGTTCCTTGGGTTCTTGGGAGCAGCAGGAAGCACTATGGGCGCAGCGTCAATGACGCTGACGG
TACAGGCCAGACAATTATTGTCTGGTATAGTGCAGCAGCAGAACAATTTGCTGAGGGCTATTGAGGCGCA
ACAGCATCTGTTGCAACTCACAGTCTGGGGCATCAAGCAGCTCCAGGCAAGAATCCTGGCTGTGGAAAGA
TACCTAAAGGATCAACAGCTCCTGGGGATTTGGGGTTGCTCTGGAAAACTCATTTGCACCACTGCTGTGC
CTTGGAATGCTAGTTGGAGTAATAAATCTCTGGAACAGATTTGGAATCACACGACCTGGATGGAGTGGGA
CAGAGAAATTAACAATTACACAAGCTTAATACACTCCTTAATTGAAGAATCGCAAAACCAGCAAGAAAAG
AATGAACAAGAATTATTGGAATTAGATAAATGGGCAAGTTTGTGGAATTGGTTTAACATAACAAATTGGC
TGTGGTATATAAAATTATTCATAATGATAGTAGGAGGCTTGGTAGGTTTAAGAATAGTTTTTGCTGTACT
TTCTATAGTGAATAGAGTTAGGCAGGGATATTCACCATTATCGTTTCAGACCCACCTCCCAACCCCGAGG
GGACCCGACAGGCCCGAAGGAATAGAAGAAGAAGGTGGAGAGAGAGACAGAGACAGATCCATTCGATTAG
TGAACGGATCGGCACTGCGTGCGCCAATTCTGCAGACAAATGGCAGTATTCATCCACAATTTTAAAAGAA
AAGGGGGGATTGGGGGGTACAGTGCAGGGGAAAGAATAGTAGACATAATAGCAACAGACATACAAACTAA
AGAATTACAAAAACAAATTACAAAAATTCAAAATTTTCGGGTTTATTACAGGGACAGCAGAGATCCAGTT
TGGTTAATTAATCGATAAGCTTTGCAAAGATGGATAAAGTTTTAAACAGAGAGGAATCTTTGCAGCTAAT
GGACCTTCTAGGTCTTGAAAGGAGTGGGAATTGGCTCCGGTGCCCGTCAGTGGGCAGAGCGCACATCGCC
CACAGTCCCCGAGAAGTTGGGGGGAGGGGTCGGCAATTGAACCGGTGCCTAGAGAAGGTGGCGCGGGGTA
AACTGGGAAAGTGATGTCGTGTACTGGCTCCGCCTTTTTCCCGAGGGTGGGGGAGAACCGTATATAAGTG
CAGTAGTCGCCGTGAACGTTCTTTTTCGCAACGGGTTTGCCGCCAGAACACAGGTAAGTGCCGTGTGTGG
TTCCCGCGGGCCTGGCCTCTTTACGGGTTATGGCCCTTGCGTGCCTTGAATTACTTCCACCTGGCTGCAG
TACGTGATTCTTGATCCCGAGCTTCGGGTTGGAAGTGGGTGGGAGAGTTCGAGGCCTTGCGCTTAAGGAG
CCCCTTCGCCTCGTGCTTGAGTTGAGGCCTGGCCTGGGCGCTGGGGCCGCCGCGTGCGAATCTGGTGGCA
CCTTCGCGCCTGTCTCGCTGCTTTCGATAAGTCTCTAGCCATTTAAAATTTTTGATGACCTGCTGCGACG
CTTTTTTTCTGGCAAGATAGTCTTGTAAATGCGGGCCAAGATCTGCACACTGGTATTTCGGTTTTTGGGG
CCGCGGGCGGCGACGGGGCCCGTGCGTCCCAGCGCACATGTTCGGCGAGGCGGGGCCTGCGAGCGCGGCC
ACCGAGAATCGGACGGGGGTAGTCTCAAGCTGGCCGGCCTGCTCTGGTGCCTGGCCTCGCGCCGCCGTGT
ATCGCCCCGCCCTGGGCGGCAAGGCTGGCCCGGTCGGCACCAGTTGCGTGAGCGGAAAGATGGCCGCTTC
CCGGCCCTGCTGCAGGGAGCTCAAAATGGAGGACGCGGCGCTCGGGAGAGCGGGCGGGTGAGTCACCCAC
ACAAAGGAAAAGGGCCTTTCCGTCCTCAGCCGTCGCTTCATGTGACTCCACGGAGTACCGGGCGCCGTCC
AGGCACCTCGATTAGTTCTCGAGCTTTTGGAGTACGTCGTCTTTAGGTTGGGGGGAGGGGTTTTATGCGA
TGGAGTTTCCCCACACTGAGTGGGTGGAGACTGAAGTTAGGCCAGCTTGGCACTTGATGTAATTCTCCTT
GGAATTTGCCCTTTTTGAGTTTGGATCTTGGTTCATTCTCAAGCCTCAGACAGTGGTTCAAAGTTTTTTT
CTTCCATTTCAGGTGTCGTGAGGAATTAGCTTGGTACTAATACGACTCACTATAGGGAGACCCAAGCTGG
CTAGGTAAGCTTGATATCGAATTCCTGCAGCCCGGGGGATCCCGCCACCATGCATACTCCTGATTTCGCT
GGACCTGACGACGCCCGAGCCGTGGACATTATGGACATTTGTGAATCTATACTCGAAAGAAAGAGACATG
ATTCAGAGCGAAGTACATGCTCTATCCTCGAGCAAACAGACATGGAGGCGGTAGAAGCTCTGGTGTGCAT
GTCCAGTTGGGGTCAGAGATCCCAGAAGGGGGACTTGCTTAGAATCCGACCGCTTACTCCAGTTTCCGAT
AGCGGCGACGTAACAACTACTGTTCATATGGACGCAGCCACGCCTGAGCTGCCCAAAGACTTTCACAGCC
TCTCAACTCTTTGCATCACTCCACCACAGTCCCCCGATCTTGTCGAACCATCAACCCGGACCCCTGTTAG
CCCGCAAGTTACAGATTCAAAGGCGTGTACCGCGACCGATGTTCTGCAGAGTTCAGCGGTTGTAGCGCGG
GCATTGAGCGGAGGGGCTGAACGAGGTCTGTTGGGTCTTGAACCCGTACCGAGTTCTCCTTGTAGAGCCA
AGGGTACTAGTGTTATTCGGCATACCGGCGAGAGTCCGGCAGCTTGTTTCCCCACCATACAAACCCCAGA
CTGTCGCCTTAGTGATTCCCGGGAAGGGGAGGAACAGCTGTTGGGCCACTTCGAGACACTTCAAGATACA
CACTTGACAGATAGCTTGCTGTCCACCAACCTGGTGTCATGTCAACCTTGTTTGCACAAGTCCGGGGGTC
TCCTTCTGACTGACAAAGGTCAACAAGCGGGATGGCCTGGCGCTGTCCAAACATGCAGTCCTAAAAACTA
CGAAAATGATTTGCCTAGGAAAACCACGCCGCTTATCAGTGTGAGTGTTCCCGCTCCACCTGTCCTGTGC
CAGATGATCCCTGTAACCGGGCAATCATCTATGTTGCCTGCGTTCTTGAAGCCCCCCCCACAACTGTCCG
TTGGTACTGTTCGCCCGATCCTTGCGCAAGCAGCGCCCGCCCCGCAACCCGTGTTCGTGGGGCCCGCTGT
CCCGCAGGGTGCAGTCATGTTGGTTCTTCCCCAGGGGGCCCTCCCGCCACCAGCTCCGTGTGCAGCGAAT
GTCATGGCTGCCGGAAACACGAAATTGTTGCCCCTTGCACCCGCTCCAGTTTTCATAACGAGCTCACAGA
ATTGTGTGCCACAAGTCGACTTCTCACGAAGACGGAACTATGTGTGCTCTTTCCCAGGTTGCAGAAAAAC
ATATTTCAAATCCTCTCATCTGAAAGCACATCTTCGGACCCATACAGGAGAGAAGCCTTTTAATTGTAGC
TGGGATGGCTGTGATAAAAAATTCGCAAGAAGTGATGAGCTCAGTCGACATCGCAGGACGCATACCGGGG
AAAAAAAATTCGTTTGTCCAGTTTGTGACAGAAGATTTATGAGGTCCGACCATCTCACCAAGCACGCGCG
ACGCCACATGACTACAAAGAAAATTCCTGGCTGGCAAGCCGAGGTGGGAAAACTCAACCGAATCGCTTCC
GCTGAATCCCCCGGCAGCCCGCTGGTAAGTATGCCTGCCAGTGCCGGATCCGGCGCAACAAACTTCTCTC
TGCTGAAACAAGCCGGAGATGTCGAAGAGAATCCTGGACCGATGAAAAAGCCTGAACTCACCGCGACGTC
TGTCGAGAAGTTTCTGATCGAAAAGTTCGACAGCGTCTCCGACCTGATGCAGCTCTCGGAGGGCGAAGAA
TCTCGTGCTTTCAGCTTCGATGTAGGAGGGCGTGGATATGTCCTGCGGGTAAATAGCTGCGCCGATGGTT
TCTACAAAGATCGTTATGTTTATCGGCACTTTGCATCGGCCGCGCTCCCGATTCCGGAAGTGCTTGACAT
TGGGGAATTCAGCGAGAGCCTGACCTATTGCATCTCCCGCCGTGCACAGGGTGTCACGTTGCAAGACCTG
CCTGAAACCGAACTGCCCGCTGTTCTGCAGCCGGTCGCGGAGGCCATGGATGCGATCGCTGCGGCCGATC
TTAGCCAGACGAGCGGGTTCGGCCCATTCGGACCGCAAGGAATCGGTCAATACACTACATGGCGTGATTT
CATATGCGCGATTGCTGATCCCCATGTGTATCACTGGCAAACTGTGATGGACGACACCGTCAGTGCGTCC
GTCGCGCAGGCTCTCGATGAGCTGATGCTTTGGGCCGAGGACTGCCCCGAAGTCCGGCACCTCGTGCACG
CGGATTTCGGCTCCAACAATGTCCTGACGGACAATGGCCGCATAACAGCGGTCATTGACTGGAGCGAGGC
GATGTTCGGGGATTCCCAATACGAGGTCGCCAACATCTTCTTCTGGAGGCCGTGGTTGGCTTGTATGGAG
CAGCAGACGCGCTACTTCGAGCGGAGGCATCCGGAGCTTGCAGGATCGCCGCGGCTCCGGGCGTATATGC
TCCGCATTGGTCTTGACCAACTCTATCAGAGCTTGGTTGACGGCAATTTCGATGATGCAGCTTGGGCGCA
GGGTCGATGCGACGCAATCGTCCGATCCGGAGCCGGGACTGTCGGGCGTACACAAATCGCCCGCAGAAGC
GCGGCCGTCTGGACCGATGGCTGTGTAGAAGTACTCGCCGATAGTGGAAACCGACGCCCCAGCACTCGTC
CGAGGGCAAAGGAATAAGTTAGAACTATTTCCTGGCTGTTACGCGTGTGATGGGAGGGTGGGGCGCTACT
GACGGGCTTGTTAACAGTGAACCGCCCGCCCCACGACCCGCAGCGCCCGACCGAAAGGAGCGCACGACCC
CATGCATCGAACAAAAGAAAAGGGGGGACTGGAAGGGCTAATTCACTCCCAACGAAGACAAGATATCATA
ACTTCGTATAGCATACATTATACGAAGTTATCGGCTAGCTGGTCCGGACTGTACTGGGTCTCTCTGGTTA
GACCAGATCTGAGCCTGGGAGCTCTCTGGCTAACTAGGGAACCCACTGCTTAAGCCTCAATAAAGCTTGC
CTTGAGTGCTTCAAGTAGTGTGTGCCCGTCTGTTGTGTGACTCTGGTAACTAGAGATCCCTCAGACCCTT
TTAGTCAGTGTGGAAAATCTCTAGCAGGGCCCGTTTAAACCCGCTGATCAGCCTCGACTGTGCCTTCTAG
TTGCCAGCCATCTGTTGTTTGCCCCTCCCCCGTGCCTTCCTTGACCCTGGAAGGTGCCACTCCCACTGTC
CTTTCCTAATAAAATGAGGAAATTGCATCGCATTGTCTGAGTAGGTGTCATTCTATTCTGGGGGGTGGGG
TGGGGCAGGACAGCAAGGGGGAGGATTGGGAAGACAATAGCAGGCATGCTGGGGATGCGGTGGGCTCTAT
GGCTTCTGAGGCGGAAAGAACCAGCTGGGGCTCTAGGGGGTATCCCC
[124 nt withheld, positions 7328-7451]
C
[91 nt withheld, positions 7453-7543]
A
[49 nt withheld, positions 7545-7593]
CCTTTGACGTTGGAGTCCACGTTCTTT
[37 nt withheld, positions 7621-7657]
ACCCTATCTCGGTCTATTCTTTTGATTTATAAGGGATTTTGCCGATTTCGGCCTATTGGTTAAAAAATGA
GCTGATTTAACAAAAATTTAACGCGAATTAATTCTGTGGAATGTGTGTCAGTTAGGGTGTGGAAAGTCCC
CAGGCTCCCCAGCAGGCAGAAGTATGCAAAGCATGCATCTCAATTAGTCAGCAACCAGGTGTGGAAAGTC
CCCAGGCTCCCCAGCAGGCAGAAGTATGCAAAGCATGCATCTCAATTAGTCAGCAACCATAGTCCCGCCC
CTAACTCCGCCCATCCCGCCCCTAACTCCGCCCAGTTCCGCCCATTCTCCGCCCCATGGCTGACTAATTT
TTTTTATTTATGCAGAGGCCGAGGCCGCCTCTGCCTCTGAGCTATTCCAGAAGTAGTGAGGAGGCTTTTT
TGGAGGCCTAGGCTTTTGCAAAAAGCTCCCGGGAGCTTGTATATCCATTTTCGGATCTGATCAGCACGTG
TTGACAATTAATCATCGGCATAGTATATCGGCATAGTATAATACGACAAGGTGAGGAACTAAACCATGGC
CAAGTTGACCAGTGCCGTTCCGGTGCTCACCGCGCGCGACGTCGCCGGAGCGGTCGAGTTCTGGACCGAC
CGGCTCGGGTTCTCCCGGGACTTCGTGGAGGACGACTTCGCCGGTGTGGTCCGGGACGACGTGACCCTGT
TCATCAGCGCGGTCCAGGACCAGGTGGTGCCGGACAACACCCTGGCCTGGGTGTGGGTGCGCGGCCTGGA
CGAGCTGTACGCCGAGTGGTCGGAGGTCGTGTCCACGAACTTCCGGGACGCCTCCGGGCCGGCCATGACC
GAGATCGGCGAGCAGCCGTGGGGGCGGGAGTTCGCCCTGCGCGACCCGGCCGGCAACTGCGTGCACTTCG
TGGCCGAGGAGCAGGACTGACACGTGCTACGAGATTTCGATTCCACCGCCGCCTTCTATGAAAGGTTGGG
CTTCGGAATCGTTTTCCGGGACGCCGGCTGGATGATCCTCCAGCGCGGGGATCTCATGCTGGAGTTCTTC
GCCCACCCCAACTTGTTTATTGCAGCTTATAATGGTTACAAATAAAGCAATAGCATCACAAATTTCACAA
ATAAAGCATTTTTTTCACTGCATTCTAGTTGTGGTTTGTCCAAACTCATCAATGTATCTTATCATGTCTG
TATACCGTCGACCTCTAGCTAGAGCTTGGCGTAATCATGGTCATAGCTGTTTCCTGTGTGAAATTGTTAT
CCGCTCACAATTCCACACAACATACGAGCCGGAAGCATAAAGTGTAAAGCCTGGGGTGCCTAATGAGTGA
GCTAACTCACATTAATTGCGTTGCGCTCACTGCCCGCTTTCCAGTCGGGAAACCTGTCGTGCCAGCTGCA
TTAATGAATCGGCCAACGCGCGGGGAGAGGCGGTTTGCGTATTGGGCGCTCTTCCGCTTCCTCGCTCACT
GACTCGCTGCGCTCGGTCGTTCGGCTGCGGCGAGCGGTATCAGCTCACTCAAAGGCGGTAATACGGTTAT
CCACAGAATCAGGGGATAACGCAGGAAAGAACATGTGAGCAAAAGGCCAGCAAAAGGCCAGGAACCGTAA
AAAGGCCGCGTTGCTGGCGTTTTTCCATAGGCTCCGCCCCCCTGACGAGCATCACAAAAATCGACGCTCA
AGTCAGAGGTGGCGAAACCCGACAGGACTATAAAGATACCAGGCGTTTCCCCCTGGAAGCTCCCTCGTGC
GCTCTCCTGTTCCGACCCTGCCGCTTACCGGATACCTGTCCGCCTTTCTCCCTTCGGGAAGCGTGGCGCT
TTCTCATAGCTCACGCTGTAGGTATCTCAGTTCGGTGTAGGTCGTTCGCTCCAAGCTGGGCTGTGTGCAC
GAACCCCCCGTTCAGCCCGACCGCTGCGCCTTATCCGGTAACTATCGTCTTGAGTCCAACCCGGTAAGAC
ACGACTTATCGCCACTGGCAGCAGCCACTGGTAACAGGATTAGCAGAGCGAGGTATGTAGGCGGTGCTAC
AGAGTTCTTGAAGTGGTGGCCTAACTACGGCTACACTAGAAGAACAGTATTTGGTATCTGCGCTCTGCTG
AAGCCAGTTACCTTCGGAAAAAGAGTTGGTAGCTCTTGATCCGGCAAACAAACCACCGCTGGTAGCGGTG
GTTTTTTTGTTTGCAAGCAGCAGATTACGCGCAGAAAAAAAGGATCTCAAGAAGATCCTTTGATCTTTTC
TACGGGGTCTGACGCTCAGTGGAACGAAAACTCACGTTAAGGGATTTTGGTCATGAGATTATCAAAAAGG
ATCTTCACCTAGATCCTTTTAAATTAAAAATGAAGTTTTAAATCAATCTAAAGTATATATGAGTAAACTT
GGTCTGACAGTTACCAATGCTTAATCAGTGAGGCACCTATCTCAGCGATCTGTCTATTTCGTTCATCCAT
AGTTGCCTGACTCCCCGTCGTGTAGATAACTACGATACGGGAGGGCTTACCATCTGGCCCCAGTGCTGCA
ATGATACCGCGAGACCCACGCTCACCGGCTCCAGATTTATCAGCAATAAACCAGCCAGCCGGAAGGGCCG
AGCGCAGAAGTGGTCCTGCAACTTTATCCGCCTCCATCCAGTCTATTAATTGTTGCCGGGAAGCTAGAGT
AAGTAGTTCGCCAGTTAATAGTTTGCGCAACGTTGTTGCCATTGCTACAGGCATCGTGGTGTCACGCTCG
TCGTTTGGTATGGCTTCATTCAGCTCCGGTTCCCAACGATCAAGGCGAGTTACATGATCCCCCATGTTGT
GCAAAAAAGCGGTTAGCTCCTTCGGTCCTCCGATCGTTGTCAGAAGTAAGTTGGCCGCAGTGTTATCACT
CATGGTTATGGCAGCACTGCATAATTCTCTTACTGTCATGCCATCCGTAAGATGCTTTTCTGTGACTGGT
GAGTACTCAACCAAGTCATTCTGAGAATAGTGTATGCGGCGACCGAGTTGCTCTTGCCCGGCGTCAATAC
GGGATAATACCGCGCCACATAGCAGAACTTTAAAAGTGCTCATCATTGGAAAACGTTCTTCGGGGCGAAA
ACTCTCAAGGATCTTACCGCTGTTGAGATCCAGTTCGATGTAACCCACTCGTGCACCCAACTGATCTTCA
GCATCTTTTACTTTCACCAGCGTTTCTGGGTGAGCAAAAACAGGAAGGCAAAATGCCGCAAAAAAGGGAA
TAAGGGCGACACGGAAATGTTGAATACTCATACTCTTCCTTTTTCAATATTATTGAAGCATTTATCAGGG
TTATTGTCTCATGAGCGGATACATATTTGAATGTATTTAGAAAAATAAACAAATAGGGGTTCCGCGCACA
TTTCCCCGAAAAGTGCCACCTGAC
Features (pLannotate 1.2.2; 33 found; start..end, strand, type, name):
     31..83      -  misc_feature   bom (fragment): basis of mobility region from pBR322
    238..617     +  enhancer       CMV enhancer: human cytomegalovirus immediate early enhancer
    618..817     +  promoter       CMV promoter: human cytomegalovirus (CMV) immediate early promoter
    835..1015    +  LTR            5' LTR (truncated): truncated 5' long terminal repeat (LTR) from HIV-1
   1062..1187    +  misc_feature   HIV-1 Ψ: packaging signal of human immunodeficiency virus type 1
   1171..1534    +  CDS            HIV-1 gag (fragment): gag protein from human immunodeficiency virus 1; gag
   1680..1913    +  misc_feature   RRE: The Rev response element (RRE) of HIV-1 allows for Rev-dependent mRNA export from the nucleus to the cytoplasm.
   2290..2390    +  CDS            Rev (fragment): human immunodeficiency virus 1 (HIV-1) Rev protein; rev; enhances nuclear export of unspliced and incompletely spliced viral mRNAs
   2440..2557    +  misc_feature   cPPT/CTS: central polypurine tract and central termination sequence of HIV-1
   2620..2686    +  CDS            small t antigen (fragment): SV40 (simian virus 40) small t antigen
   2693..3871    +  promoter       EF-1α promoter: strong constitutive promoter for human elongation factor EF-1α
   3888..3906    +  promoter       T7 promoter: promoter for bacteriophage T7 RNA polymerase
   3926..3962    -  misc_feature   MCS (fragment): pBluescript multiple cloning site
   3970..5505    +  CDS            KLF11: KLF11_HUMAN - Also known as FKLF, TIEG2. Experimental evidence at protein level: Swiss-Prot protein existence level 1. Transcription factor (PubMed:9748269, PubMed:10207080). Activates the epsilon- and gamma-globin gene promoters and, to a much lower degree, the beta-globin gene and represses promoters containing SP1-like binding inhibiting cell growth (PubMed:9748269, PubMed:10207080, PubMed:16131492). Represses transcription of SMAD7 which enhances TGF-beta signaling (By similarity). Induces apoptosis (By similarity). From Homo sapiens (Human).
   5572..6594    +  CDS            hph: KHYB_ECOLX - Experimental evidence at protein level: Swiss-Prot protein existence level 1. The aminoglycoside phosphotransferases achieve inactivation of their antibiotic substrates by phosphorylation. Only phosphorylates hygromycin and closely related compounds such as demethyl analogs and destomycin. From Escherichia coli.
   6677..6790    +  CDS            nef (fragment): NEF_HV1LA - Experimental evidence at protein level: Swiss-Prot protein existence level 1. Extracellular Nef protein targets CD4(+) T-lymphocytes for apoptosis by interacting with CXCR4 surface receptors. From Human immunodeficiency virus type 1 group M subtype B (isolate Lai) (HIV-1).
   6788..6821    +  protein_bind   loxP: Cre-mediated recombination occurs in the 8-bp core sequence (GCATACAT). Cre recombinase
   6846..7026    +  LTR            5' LTR (truncated): truncated 5' long terminal repeat (LTR) from HIV-1
   7058..7282    +  polyA_signal   bGH poly(A) signal: bovine growth hormone polyadenylation signal
   7286..7307    +  promoter       SV40 promoter (fragment): SV40 enhancer and early promoter
   7328..7756    +  rep_origin     f1 ori (sequence partly withheld): f1 bacteriophage origin of replication; arrow indicates direction of (+) strand synthesis
   7770..8099    +  promoter       SV40 promoter: SV40 enhancer and early promoter
   8147..8194    +  promoter       EM7 promoter: synthetic bacterial promoter&nbsp
   8213..8587    +  CDS            BleoR: antibiotic-binding protein; Sh ble from Streptoalloteichus hindustanus; confers resistance to bleomycin, phleomycin, and Zeocin™
   8597..8722    +  CDS            ble (fragment): BLE_KLEPN - Experimental evidence at protein level: Swiss-Prot protein existence level 1. Binding protein with a strong affinity to the bleomycin family of antibiotics. Binds to CL990; an antimitotic-antibiotic compound. From Klebsiella pneumoniae.
   8717..8838    +  polyA_signal   SV40 poly(A) signal: SV40 polyadenylation signal
   8909..8931    -  protein_bind   lac operator (fragment): The lac repressor binds to the lac operator to inhibit transcription in E. coli. This inhibition can be relieved by adding lactose or isopropyl-β-D-thiogalactopyranoside (IPTG). lac repressor encoded by lacI
   8935..8965    -  promoter       lac promoter: promoter for the E. coli lac operon
   8980..9001    -  protein_bind   CAP binding site: CAP binding activates transcription in the presence of cAMP. E. coli catabolite activator protein
   9014..9106    -  CDS            lacI (fragment): lac repressor; lacI; The lac repressor binds to the lac operator to inhibit transcription in E. coli. This inhibition can be relieved by adding lactose or isopropyl-β-D-thiogalactopyranoside (IPTG).
   9289..9877    -  rep_origin     ori: high-copy-number ColE1/pMB1/pBR322/pUC origin of replication
  10048..10908   -  CDS            AmpR: β-lactamase; bla; confers resistance to ampicillin, carbenicillin, and related antibiotics
  10909..11013   -  promoter       AmpR promoter: bla
