[The description below was written by a language model from this plasmid's Addgene catalogue record and pLannotate feature annotations shown in this document.]
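Description:
EF1a_KLF11_P2A_Hygro_Barcode is an HIV-1-based lentiviral transfer plasmid of about 11 kb for constitutive expression of human KLF11 in mammalian cells; the parental backbone is recorded as unknown. It is maintained in E. coli through a high-copy ColE1/pUC-type origin with ampicillin resistance, and also carries an f1 origin. Outside the viral unit sits an SV40/EM7-driven bleomycin/Zeocin resistance cassette with an SV40 poly(A) signal, although the catalogue lists only hygromycin as the mammalian selectable marker. A CMV enhancer/promoter fused to a truncated 5' LTR drives production of the viral genomic RNA in packaging cells. The Ψ packaging signal with a partial gag sequence, the RRE and the cPPT/CTS support encapsidation, Rev-dependent nuclear export and efficient transduction. The downstream truncated LTR is preceded by a loxP site and followed by a bGH polyadenylation signal.

The payload is a single EF-1α promoter-driven transcript encoding the 1,536 bp KLF11 open reading frame, a Krüppel-like zinc-finger transcription factor. It is followed by the hygromycin phosphotransferase gene (hph). As the name indicates, the two coding regions are joined by a P2A self-cleaving peptide, which would occupy the short unannotated gap between them, so transduced cells can be selected with hygromycin while producing separate KLF11 and marker proteins. The barcode is not annotated in either feature table, so its position is not stated. According to the record, it allows the transcript to be detected in single-cell RNA-seq. The associated work concerns pooled overexpression screens of cellular reprogramming with fitness and single-cell transcriptomic readouts. The depositor and repository-sequenced records differ by only three nucleotides in length and carry identical annotations.
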