Addgene plasmid #120497: EF1a_KLF11_P2A_Hygro_Barcode
Purpose: Barcoded lentiviral vector to express KLF11 in mammalian cells under control of EF1a promoter. Barcoded for transcript detection in single cell RNA-seq.
Depositing lab: Prashant Mali. Depositing organization: University of California, San Diego (UCSD). Publication: Mapping Cellular Reprogramming via Pooled Overexpression Screens with Paired Fitness and Single-Cell RNA-Sequencing Readout. Parekh U, Wu Y, Zhao D, Worlikar A, Shah N, Zhang K, Mali P. Cell Syst. 2018 Nov 12. pii: S2405-4712(18)30433-2. doi: 10.1016/j.cels.2018.10.008. PubMed 30448000.
Backbone
  Vector backbone: Unknown
  Backbone size w/o insert (bp): 9514
  Vector type: Lentiviral
  Selectable markers: Hygromycin
Growth in bacteria
  Bacterial resistance: Ampicillin, 100 μg/mL
  Growth temperature: 37°C
  Growth strain: Stbl3
  Copy number: High Copy
Gene/Insert
  Gene/Insert name: KLF11
  Species: H. sapiens (human)
  Insert size (bp): 1536
  Entrez Gene: KLF11 (a.k.a. FKLF, FKLF1, MODY7, TIEG2, Tieg3)
  Promoter: EF1a
  Cloning method: Gibson Cloning
  Sequencing primers: 5′ 5'-ttctcaagcctcagacagtgg-3'
Terms and licenses: Academic/Nonprofit Terms; Industry Terms: Not Available to Industry
Depositor comments: 5' cloning site: BamHI (not destroyed), 3' cloning site: BamHI (not destroyed).
How to cite: EF1a_KLF11_P2A_Hygro_Barcode was a gift from Prashant Mali (Addgene plasmid # 120497 ; http://n2t.net/addgene:120497 ; RRID:Addgene_120497)
