>Addgene plasmid #120497 | EF1a_KLF11_P2A_Hygro_Barcode | depositor partial sequence | sequence record 228859 | KLF11 gene
ATGCATACTCCTGATTTCGCTGGACCTGACGACGCCCGAGCCGTGGACATTATGGACATTTGTGAATCTA
TACTCGAAAGAAAGAGACATGATTCAGAGCGAAGTACATGCTCTATCCTCGAGCAAACAGACATGGAGGC
GGTAGAAGCTCTGGTGTGCATGTCCAGTTGGGGTCAGAGATCCCAGAAGGGGGACTTGCTTAGAATCCGA
CCGCTTACTCCAGTTTCCGATAGCGGCGACGTAACAACTACTGTTCATATGGACGCAGCCACGCCTGAGC
TGCCCAAAGACTTTCACAGCCTCTCAACTCTTTGCATCACTCCACCACAGTCCCCCGATCTTGTCGAACC
ATCAACCCGGACCCCTGTTAGCCCGCAAGTTACAGATTCAAAGGCGTGTACCGCGACCGATGTTCTGCAG
AGTTCAGCGGTTGTAGCGCGGGCATTGAGCGGAGGGGCTGAACGAGGTCTGTTGGGTCTTGAACCCGTAC
CGAGTTCTCCTTGTAGAGCCAAGGGTACTAGTGTTATTCGGCATACCGGCGAGAGTCCGGCAGCTTGTTT
CCCCACCATACAAACCCCAGACTGTCGCCTTAGTGATTCCCGGGAAGGGGAGGAACAGCTGTTGGGCCAC
TTCGAGACACTTCAAGATACACACTTGACAGATAGCTTGCTGTCCACCAACCTGGTGTCATGTCAACCTT
GTTTGCACAAGTCCGGGGGTCTCCTTCTGACTGACAAAGGTCAACAAGCGGGATGGCCTGGCGCTGTCCA
AACATGCAGTCCTAAAAACTACGAAAATGATTTGCCTAGGAAAACCACGCCGCTTATCAGTGTGAGTGTT
CCCGCTCCACCTGTCCTGTGCCAGATGATCCCTGTAACCGGGCAATCATCTATGTTGCCTGCGTTCTTGA
AGCCCCCCCCACAACTGTCCGTTGGTACTGTTCGCCCGATCCTTGCGCAAGCAGCGCCCGCCCCGCAACC
CGTGTTCGTGGGGCCCGCTGTCCCGCAGGGTGCAGTCATGTTGGTTCTTCCCCAGGGGGCCCTCCCGCCA
CCAGCTCCGTGTGCAGCGAATGTCATGGCTGCCGGAAACACGAAATTGTTGCCCCTTGCACCCGCTCCAG
TTTTCATAACGAGCTCACAGAATTGTGTGCCACAAGTCGACTTCTCACGAAGACGGAACTATGTGTGCTC
TTTCCCAGGTTGCAGAAAAACATATTTCAAATCCTCTCATCTGAAAGCACATCTTCGGACCCATACAGGA
GAGAAGCCTTTTAATTGTAGCTGGGATGGCTGTGATAAAAAATTCGCAAGAAGTGATGAGCTCAGTCGAC
ATCGCAGGACGCATACCGGGGAAAAAAAATTCGTTTGTCCAGTTTGTGACAGAAGATTTATGAGGTCCGA
CCATCTCACCAAGCACGCGCGACGCCACATGACTACAAAGAAAATTCCTGGCTGGCAAGCCGAGGTGGGA
AAACTCAACCGAATCGCTTCCGCTGAATCCCCCGGCAGCCCGCTGGTAAGTATGCCTGCCAGTGCC
