>Addgene plasmid #120497 | EF1a_KLF11_P2A_Hygro_Barcode | depositor partial sequence | sequence record 228860 | KLF11 barcode
TGTGATGGGAGGGTGGGGCG
